Addgene plasmid #131894: pDONR221_MFSD9
Purpose: Gateway entry clone with codon-optimized ORF sequence for subcloning into custom expression vectors
Depositing lab: RESOLUTE Consortium & Giulio Superti-Furga. Depositing organization: CeMM Research Center for Molecular Medicine. Publication: The RESOLUTE consortium: unlocking SLC transporters for drug discovery. Superti-Furga G, Lackner D, Wiedmer T, Ingles-Prieto A, Barbosa B, Girardi E, Goldmann U, Gurtl B, Klavins K, Klimek C, Lindinger S, Lineiro-Retes E, Muller AC, Onstein S, Redinger G, Reil D, Sedlyarov V, Wolf G, Crawford M, Everley R, ... Steppan CM. Nat Rev Drug Discov. 2020 Jul;19(7):429-430. doi: 10.1038/d41573-020-00056-6. PubMed 32265506.
Backbone
  Vector backbone: pDONR221
  Backbone manufacturer: Thermo Fisher Scientific
  Backbone size w/o insert (bp): 2550
  Vector type: Mammalian Expression
Growth in bacteria
  Bacterial resistance: Kanamycin, 50 μg/mL
  Growth temperature: 37°C
  Growth strain: Stbl3
  Copy number: High Copy
Gene/Insert
  Gene/Insert name: MFSD9 (alt name: MGC11332)
  Species: H. sapiens (human)
  Insert size (bp): 1422
  Entrez Gene: MFSD9 (a.k.a. MGC11332)
  Cloning method: Gateway Cloning
  Sequencing primers: 5′ M13-fwd; 3′ M13-rev
Terms and licenses: Academic/Nonprofit Terms; Industry Terms
Depositor comments: For more information on the full Resolute plasmid collection, please see www.addgene.org/depositor-collections/re-solute/. Please provide your feedback on this plasmid to the RESOLUTE consortium by filling out their RESOLUTE repository feedback form: https://forms.office.com/Pages/ResponsePage.aspx?id=0e05yklzmkS7rjFGQL4N7z4feCLQvEJAmVcOCM_u885UN1JJRko0Ukg4TVQwNTZLOUxPQVJWT1NHUCQlQCN0PWcu
How to cite: pDONR221_MFSD9 was a gift from RESOLUTE Consortium & Giulio Superti-Furga (Addgene plasmid # 131894 ; http://n2t.net/addgene:131894 ; RRID:Addgene_131894)
