[The description below was written by a language model from this plasmid's Addgene catalogue record and pLannotate feature annotations shown in this document.]
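Description:
pDONR221_MFSD9 is a Gateway entry clone built on the Thermo Fisher pDONR221 backbone. It carries a codon-optimized open reading frame for human MFSD9 (also known as MGC11332), a major facilitator superfamily domain-containing protein. It belongs to a large collection of solute carrier (SLC) transporter reagents assembled by a consortium working on these proteins for drug discovery. The full sequenced plasmid is 3,972 nt. It is maintained in E. coli through a high-copy ColE1/pUC-type origin and selected with kanamycin via the aph(3')-Ia aminoglycoside phosphotransferase gene.

The 1,422 bp MFSD9 coding sequence is flanked by attL1 upstream and attL2 downstream. These are the recombination sites recognised by LR Clonase, so the ORF can be transferred directionally and in frame into any attR-containing destination vector. Although the catalogue lists the vector type as mammalian expression, the annotated features show no eukaryotic promoter or polyadenylation signal. The plasmid is therefore a shuttle intermediate, and expression depends on the destination vector chosen by the user. No epitope tags or reporters are annotated, and the record does not state whether the ORF ends in a stop codon.

The rrnB T1 and T2 terminators lie upstream of the attL1 site and insulate the insert from read-through transcription in bacteria. A T7 promoter sits just beyond attL2 on the opposite strand, pointing back toward the insert. The short lacI and lacZα fragments are backbone remnants with no functional role, and M13 forward and reverse primer sites allow sequence verification of the insert. The stated use is subcloning MFSD9 into custom expression vectors for functional studies of this transporter.
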