Features (pLannotate 1.2.2; 10 found; start..end, strand, type, name):
    121..213     +  CDS            lacI (fragment): lac repressor; lacI; The lac repressor binds to the lac operator to inhibit transcription in E. coli. This inhibition can be relieved by adding lactose or isopropyl-β-D-thiogalactopyranoside (IPTG).
    268..295     -  terminator     rrnB T2 terminator: transcription terminator T2 from the E. coli rrnB gene
    427..470     +  terminator     rrnB T1 terminator: Escherichia coli rrnB; transcription terminator T1 from the E. coli rrnB gene
    517..553     -  CDS            lacZα (fragment): LacZα fragment of β-galactosidase; lacZ fragment
    569..668     +  protein_bind   attL1: mutant version of attL; recombination site for the Gateway® LR reaction LR Clonase™
    674..2095    +  CDS            MFSD9: MFSD9_HUMAN - Experimental evidence at transcript level: Swiss-Prot protein existence level 2. From Homo sapiens (Human).
   2097..2196    -  protein_bind   attL2: mutant version of attL; recombination site for the Gateway® LR reaction LR Clonase™
   2214..2232    -  promoter       T7 promoter: promoter for bacteriophage T7 RNA polymerase
   2366..3175    +  CDS            KanR: aminoglycoside phosphotransferase; aph(3')-Ia; confers resistance to kanamycin in bacteria or G418 (Geneticin®) in eukaryotes
   3322..3910    +  rep_origin     ori: high-copy-number ColE1/pMB1/pBR322/pUC origin of replication
>Addgene plasmid #131894 | pDONR221_MFSD9 | addgene full sequence | sequence record 259216 | Addgene NGS Result
CTTTCCTGCGTTATCCCCTGATTCTGTGGATAACCGTATTACCGCCTTTGAGTGAGCTGATACCGCTCGC
CGCAGCCGAACGACCGAGCGCAGCGAGTCAGTGAGCGAGGAAGCGGAAGAGCGCCCAATACGCAAACCGC
CTCTCCCCGCGCGTTGGCCGATTCATTAATGCAGCTGGCACGACAGGTTTCCCGACTGGAAAGCGGGCAG
TGAGCGCAACGCAATTAATACGCGTACCGCTAGCCAGGAAGAGTTTGTAGAAACGCAAAAAGGCCATCCG
TCAGGATGGCCTTCTGCTTAGTTTGATGCCTGGCAGTTTATGGCGGGCGTCCTGCCCGCCACCCTCCGGG
CCGTTGCTTCACAACGTTCAAATCCGCTCCCGGCGGATTTGTCCTACTCAGGAGAGCGTTCACCGACAAA
CAACAGATAAAACGAAAGGCCCAGTCTTCCGACTGAGCCTTTCGTTTTATTTGATGCCTGGCAGTTCCCT
ACTCTCGCGTTAACGCTAGCATGGATGTTTTCCCAGTCACGACGTTGTAAAACGACGGCCAGTCTTAAGC
TCGGGCCCCAAATAATGATTTTATTTTGACTGATAGTGACCTGTTCGTTGCAACACATTGATGAGCAATG
CTTTTTTATAATGCCAACTTTGTACAAAAAAGCAGGCTCCACCATGGAGCTGGGAGGACACTGGGACATG
AACTCCGCCCCTAGGCTGGTGTCTGAGACCGCAGAGAGAAAGCAGGAGCAGAAGACCGGCACAGAGGCCG
AGGCAGCAGACAGCGGAGCAGTGGGAGCACGGAGATTTCTGCTGTGCCTGTACCTGGTGGGCTTTCTGGA
TCTGTTCGGCGTGTCCATGGTGGTGCCACTGCTGTCTCTGCACGTGAAGAGCCTGGGAGCATCCCCAACA
GTGGCAGGAATCGTGGGAAGCTCCTACGGAATCCTGCAGCTGTTCTCTAGCACCCTGGTGGGCTGCTGGT
CTGATGTGGTGGGCAGGCGCTCCTCTCTGCTGGCATGTATCCTGCTGAGCGCCCTGGGATATCTGCTGCT
GGGAGCAGCCACAAACGTGTTCCTGTTTGTGCTGGCAAGGGTGCCAGCAGGCATCTTTAAGCACACCCTG
TCTATCAGCCGGGCCCTGCTGAGCGACGTGGTGCCAGAGAAGGAGAGACCCCTGGTCATCGGCCACTTTA
ACACAGCATCCGGAGTGGGCTTCATCCTGGGACCAGTGGTGGGAGGATACCTGACCGAGCTGGAGGATGG
CTTCTATCTGACAGCCTTCATCTGTTTTCTGGTGTTCATCCTGAATGCCGGCCTGGTGTGGTTCTTTCCT
TGGAGGGAGGCAAAGCCAGGATCCACCGAGAAGGGACTGCCACTGAGGAAGACACACGTGCTGCTGGGCC
GCTCTCACGACACCGTGCAGGAGGCAGCCACAAGCAGGAGAGCAAGGGCCTCCAAGAAGACCGCACAGCC
TTGGGTGGAGGTGGTGCTGGCCCTGCGCAACATGAAGAATCTGCTGTTTTCCGAGATGTGGGATATCTTC
CTGGTGCGGCTGCTGATGGCCATGGCCGTGATGCTGTACTATTCTAACTTTGTGCTGGCCCTGGAGGAGA
GGTTCGGCGTGCGCCCTAAGGTGACAGGCTACCTGATCTCCTATAGCTCCATGCTGGGAGCAGTGGCAGG
ACTGGCCCTGGGACCAATCCTGCGGCTGTACAAGCACAATTCTCAGGCCCTGCTGCTGCACTCTAGCATC
CTGACCTGCACACTGCTGCTGCTGTATAGCCTGGCACCAACCATGGGAGCAGTGGTGCTGTCCTCTACCC
TGCTGTCCTTTTCTACAGCCATCGGCAGAACCTGTATCACAGACCTGCAGCTGACCGTGGGAGGAGCACA
GGCAAGCGGCACACTGATCGGAGTGGGACAGTCCGTGACCGCAGTGGGAAGGATCATCGCACCACTGCTG
AGCGGAGTGGCACAGGAGGTGTCTCCTTGCGGACCACCTAGCCTGGGAGCCGTGCTGGCCCTGGTGGCCA
TCTTCATCATGTCCCTGAACAAGAGACACAGCTCCGGCGATGGCAATTCTAAGCTGAAGAGCGAGGACCC
AGCTTTCTTGTACAAAGTTGGCATTATAAGAAAGCATTGCTTATCAATTTGTTGCAACGAACAGGTCACT
ATCAGTCAAAATAAAATCATTATTTGCCATCCAGCTGATATCCCCTATAGTGAGTCGTATTACATGGTCA
TAGCTGTTTCCTGGCAGCTCTGGCCCGTGTCTCAAAATCTCTGATGTTACATTGCACAAGATAAAAATAT
ATCATCATGAACAATAAAACTGTCTGCTTACATAAACAGTAATACAAGGGGTGTTATGAGCCATATTCAA
CGGGAAACGTCGAGGCCGCGATTAAATTCCAACATGGATGCTGATTTATATGGGTATAAATGGGCTCGCG
ATAATGTCGGGCAATCAGGTGCGACAATCTATCGCTTGTATGGGAAGCCCGATGCGCCAGAGTTGTTTCT
GAAACATGGCAAAGGTAGCGTTGCCAATGATGTTACAGATGAGATGGTCAGACTAAACTGGCTGACGGAA
TTTATGCCTCTTCCGACCATCAAGCATTTTATCCGTACTCCTGATGATGCATGGTTACTCACCACTGCGA
TCCCCGGAAAAACAGCATTCCAGGTATTAGAAGAATATCCTGATTCAGGTGAAAATATTGTTGATGCGCT
GGCAGTGTTCCTGCGCCGGTTGCATTCGATTCCTGTTTGTAATTGTCCTTTTAACAGCGATCGCGTATTT
CGTCTCGCTCAGGCGCAATCACGAATGAATAACGGTTTGGTTGATGCGAGTGATTTTGATGACGAGCGTA
ATGGCTGGCCTGTTGAACAAGTCTGGAAAGAAATGCATAAACTTTTGCCATTCTCACCGGATTCAGTCGT
CACTCATGGTGATTTCTCACTTGATAACCTTATTTTTGACGAGGGGAAATTAATAGGTTGTATTGATGTT
GGACGAGTCGGAATCGCAGACCGATACCAGGATCTTGCCATCCTATGGAACTGCCTCGGTGAGTTTTCTC
CTTCATTACAGAAACGGCTTTTTCAAAAATATGGTATTGATAATCCTGATATGAATAAATTGCAGTTTCA
TTTGATGCTCGATGAGTTTTTCTAATCAGAATTGGTTAATTGGTTGTAACACTGGCAGAGCATTACGCTG
ACTTGACGGGACGGCGCAAGCTCATGACCAAAATCCCTTAACGTGAGTTACGCGTCGTTCCACTGAGCGT
CAGACCCCGTAGAAAAGATCAAAGGATCTTCTTGAGATCCTTTTTTTCTGCGCGTAATCTGCTGCTTGCA
AACAAAAAAACCACCGCTACCAGCGGTGGTTTGTTTGCCGGATCAAGAGCTACCAACTCTTTTTCCGAAG
GTAACTGGCTTCAGCAGAGCGCAGATACCAAATACTGTTCTTCTAGTGTAGCCGTAGTTAGGCCACCACT
TCAAGAACTCTGTAGCACCGCCTACATACCTCGCTCTGCTAATCCTGTTACCAGTGGCTGCTGCCAGTGG
CGATAAGTCGTGTCTTACCGGGTTGGACTCAAGACGATAGTTACCGGATAAGGCGCAGCGGTCGGGCTGA
ACGGGGGGTTCGTGCACACAGCCCAGCTTGGAGCGAACGACCTACACCGAACTGAGATACCTACAGCGTG
AGCTATGAGAAAGCGCCACGCTTCCCGAAGGGAGAAAGGCGGACAGGTATCCGGTAAGCGGCAGGGTCGG
AACAGGAGAGCGCACGAGGGAGCTTCCAGGGGGAAACGCCTGGTATCTTTATAGTCCTGTCGGGTTTCGC
CACCTCTGACTTGAGCGTCGATTTTTGTGATGCTCGTCAGGGGGGCGGAGCCTATGGAAAAACGCCAGCA
ACGCGGCCTTTTTACGGTTCCTGGCCTTTTGCTGGCCTTTTGCTCACATGTT
