>Addgene plasmid #131894 | pDONR221_MFSD9 | depositor partial sequence | sequence record 253188 | Codon-optimized ORF of MFSD9
ATGGAGCTGGGAGGACACTGGGACATGAACTCCGCCCCTAGGCTGGTGTCTGAGACCGCAGAGAGAAAGC
AGGAGCAGAAGACCGGCACAGAGGCCGAGGCAGCAGACAGCGGAGCAGTGGGAGCACGGAGATTTCTGCT
GTGCCTGTACCTGGTGGGCTTTCTGGATCTGTTCGGCGTGTCCATGGTGGTGCCACTGCTGTCTCTGCAC
GTGAAGAGCCTGGGAGCATCCCCAACAGTGGCAGGAATCGTGGGAAGCTCCTACGGAATCCTGCAGCTGT
TCTCTAGCACCCTGGTGGGCTGCTGGTCTGATGTGGTGGGCAGGCGCTCCTCTCTGCTGGCATGTATCCT
GCTGAGCGCCCTGGGATATCTGCTGCTGGGAGCAGCCACAAACGTGTTCCTGTTTGTGCTGGCAAGGGTG
CCAGCAGGCATCTTTAAGCACACCCTGTCTATCAGCCGGGCCCTGCTGAGCGACGTGGTGCCAGAGAAGG
AGAGACCCCTGGTCATCGGCCACTTTAACACAGCATCCGGAGTGGGCTTCATCCTGGGACCAGTGGTGGG
AGGATACCTGACCGAGCTGGAGGATGGCTTCTATCTGACAGCCTTCATCTGTTTTCTGGTGTTCATCCTG
AATGCCGGCCTGGTGTGGTTCTTTCCTTGGAGGGAGGCAAAGCCAGGATCCACCGAGAAGGGACTGCCAC
TGAGGAAGACACACGTGCTGCTGGGCCGCTCTCACGACACCGTGCAGGAGGCAGCCACAAGCAGGAGAGC
AAGGGCCTCCAAGAAGACCGCACAGCCTTGGGTGGAGGTGGTGCTGGCCCTGCGCAACATGAAGAATCTG
CTGTTTTCCGAGATGTGGGATATCTTCCTGGTGCGGCTGCTGATGGCCATGGCCGTGATGCTGTACTATT
CTAACTTTGTGCTGGCCCTGGAGGAGAGGTTCGGCGTGCGCCCTAAGGTGACAGGCTACCTGATCTCCTA
TAGCTCCATGCTGGGAGCAGTGGCAGGACTGGCCCTGGGACCAATCCTGCGGCTGTACAAGCACAATTCT
CAGGCCCTGCTGCTGCACTCTAGCATCCTGACCTGCACACTGCTGCTGCTGTATAGCCTGGCACCAACCA
TGGGAGCAGTGGTGCTGTCCTCTACCCTGCTGTCCTTTTCTACAGCCATCGGCAGAACCTGTATCACAGA
CCTGCAGCTGACCGTGGGAGGAGCACAGGCAAGCGGCACACTGATCGGAGTGGGACAGTCCGTGACCGCA
GTGGGAAGGATCATCGCACCACTGCTGAGCGGAGTGGCACAGGAGGTGTCTCCTTGCGGACCACCTAGCC
TGGGAGCCGTGCTGGCCCTGGTGGCCATCTTCATCATGTCCCTGAACAAGAGACACAGCTCCGGCGATGG
CAATTCTAAGCTGAAGAGCGAG
